Addgene plasmid #194682: pCDNA5/FRT_CMV_NES-Caprola_04-mEGFP
Purpose: CMV driven expression of the calcium recorder Caprola_04 in mammalian cell lines fused to mEGFP
Depositing lab: Kai Johnsson. Publication: Recording physiological history of cells with chemical labeling. Huppertz MC, Wilhelm J, Grenier V, Schneider MW, Falt T, Porzberg N, Hausmann D, Hoffmann DC, Hai L, Tarnawski M, Pino G, Slanchev K, Kolb I, Acuna C, Fenk LM, Baier H, Hiblot J, Johnsson K. Science. 2024 Feb 23;383(6685):890-897. doi: 10.1126/science.adg0812. Epub 2024 Feb 22. PubMed 38386755.
Backbone
  Vector backbone: pcDNA5/FRT
  Backbone size w/o insert (bp): 5000
  Vector type: Mammalian Expression
  Selectable markers: Hygromycin
Growth in bacteria
  Bacterial resistance: Ampicillin, 100 μg/mL
  Growth temperature: 37°C
  Growth strain: DH5alpha
  Copy number: High Copy
Gene/Insert
  Gene/Insert name: Caprola_04-mEGFP
  Species: Synthetic
  Insert size (bp): 2340
  Promoter: CMV
  Tag / fusion protein: mEGFP (C terminal on insert)
  Cloning method: Gibson Cloning
Terms and licenses: Academic/Nonprofit Terms; Industry Terms: Not Available to Industry
How to cite: pCDNA5/FRT_CMV_NES-Caprola_04-mEGFP was a gift from Kai Johnsson (Addgene plasmid # 194682 ; http://n2t.net/addgene:194682 ; RRID:Addgene_194682)
