[The description below was written by a language model from this plasmid's Addgene catalogue record and pLannotate feature annotations shown in this document.]
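Description:
pCDNA5/FRT_CMV_NES-Caprola_04-mEGFP is a mammalian expression plasmid of about 7.3 kb built on the pcDNA5/FRT backbone. It is maintained in E. coli through a high-copy ColE1/pUC-type origin and an ampicillin resistance gene (β-lactamase with its own promoter). For mammalian cells, the backbone carries an FRT site placed directly upstream of a hygromycin resistance coding sequence followed by an SV40 polyadenylation signal. No intact promoter is annotated in front of HygR. This fits the usual design of this backbone, in which FLP-mediated recombination into a genomic FRT docking site supplies the elements needed for hygromycin resistance and yields isogenic stable lines with a single-copy integration. The plasmid can also be used for transient transfection.

The payload is a synthetic open reading frame of roughly 2.3 kb, driven by the CMV immediate-early enhancer and promoter and terminated by the bGH polyadenylation signal. A T7 promoter lies just upstream of the insert. The feature table shows how the Caprola_04 calcium recorder is assembled: a short HaloTag fragment, then calmodulin, a calmodulin-binding peptide from smooth muscle myosin light chain kinase, and two larger HaloTag fragments. This arrangement suggests a split or rearranged HaloTag whose ability to react covalently with chloroalkane ligands is gated by calcium-dependent binding of calmodulin to its peptide. Periods of elevated calcium would then be recorded as permanent chemical labelling. mEGFP is fused to the C terminus and gives a constitutive fluorescent readout of expression. The "NES" in the name implies a nuclear export signal for cytosolic localisation, although it is not annotated as a separate feature. A few small annotated fragments (HIV-1 LTR, ble, lacI, SV40 promoter, f1 ori) are probably backbone remnants or partial matches. The stated purpose is CMV-driven expression of this recorder in mammalian cell lines.
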