Features (pLannotate 1.2.2; 25 found; start..end, strand, type, name):
     28..80      -  misc_feature   bom (fragment): basis of mobility region from pBR322
    235..614     +  enhancer       CMV enhancer: human cytomegalovirus immediate early enhancer
    615..818     +  promoter       CMV promoter: human cytomegalovirus (CMV) immediate early promoter
    814..847     +  LTR            5' LTR (truncated) (fragment): truncated 5' long terminal repeat (LTR) from HIV-1
    863..881     +  promoter       T7 promoter: promoter for bacteriophage T7 RNA polymerase
    979..1009    +  CDS            HaloTag® (fragment): modified bacterial dehalogenase that forms covalent bonds with chloroalkane derivatives
   1014..1456    +  CDS            calmodulin (fragment): calcium-binding protein
   1577..1633    +  CDS            calmodulin-binding peptide: calmodulin-binding peptide from avian smooth muscle myosin light chain kinase
   1649..2068    +  CDS            HaloTag® (fragment): modified bacterial dehalogenase that forms covalent bonds with chloroalkane derivatives
   2114..2527    +  CDS            HaloTag® (fragment): modified bacterial dehalogenase that forms covalent bonds with chloroalkane derivatives
   2537..3253    +  CDS            mEGFP: mEGFP is a basic (constitutively fluorescent) green fluorescent protein published in 2002, derived from Aequorea victoria. It has moderate acid sensitivity.
   3294..3518    +  polyA_signal   bGH poly(A) signal: bovine growth hormone polyadenylation signal
   3522..3543    +  promoter       SV40 promoter (fragment): SV40 enhancer and early promoter
   3564..3797    +  rep_origin     f1 ori (fragment) (sequence partly withheld): f1 bacteriophage origin of replication; arrow indicates direction of (+) strand synthesis
   3802..3849    +  protein_bind   FRT: FLP-mediated recombination occurs in the 8-bp core sequence TCTAGAAA (Turan and Bode, 2011). FLP recombinase from the Saccharomyces cerevisiae 2μ plasmid
   3857..4879    +  CDS            HygR: aminoglycoside phosphotransferase from E. coli; aph(4)-Ia; confers resistance to hygromycin
   4889..5014    +  CDS            ble (fragment): BLE_KLEPN - Experimental evidence at protein level: Swiss-Prot protein existence level 1. Binding protein with a strong affinity to the bleomycin family of antibiotics. Binds to CL990; an antimitotic-antibiotic compound. From Klebsiella pneumoniae.
   5009..5130    +  polyA_signal   SV40 poly(A) signal: SV40 polyadenylation signal
   5203..5219    -  protein_bind   lac operator: The lac repressor binds to the lac operator to inhibit transcription in E. coli. This inhibition can be relieved by adding lactose or isopropyl-β-D-thiogalactopyranoside (IPTG). lac repressor encoded by lacI
   5227..5257    -  promoter       lac promoter: promoter for the E. coli lac operon
   5272..5293    -  protein_bind   CAP binding site: CAP binding activates transcription in the presence of cAMP. E. coli catabolite activator protein
   5306..5398    -  CDS            lacI (fragment): lac repressor; lacI; The lac repressor binds to the lac operator to inhibit transcription in E. coli. This inhibition can be relieved by adding lactose or isopropyl-β-D-thiogalactopyranoside (IPTG).
   5581..6170    -  rep_origin     ori: high-copy-number ColE1/pMB1/pBR322/pUC origin of replication
   6341..7201    -  CDS            AmpR: β-lactamase; bla; confers resistance to ampicillin, carbenicillin, and related antibiotics
   7202..7306    -  promoter       AmpR promoter: bla
>Addgene plasmid #194682 | pCDNA5/FRT_CMV_NES-Caprola_04-mEGFP | addgene full sequence | sequence record 388606 | Addgene NGS Result
GACGGATCGGGAGATCTCCCGATCCCCTATGGTGCACTCTCAGTACAATCTGCTCTGATGCCGCATAGTT
AAGCCAGTATCTGCTCCCTGCTTGTGTGTTGGAGGTCGCTGAGTAGTGCGCGAGCAAAATTTAAGCTACA
ACAAGGCAAGGCTTGACCGACAATTGCATGAAGAATCTGCTTAGGGTTAGGCGTTTTGCGCTGCTTCGCG
ATGTACGGGCCAGATATACGCGTTGACATTGATTATTGACTAGTTATTAATAGTAATCAATTACGGGGTC
ATTAGTTCATAGCCCATATATGGAGTTCCGCGTTACATAACTTACGGTAAATGGCCCGCCTGGCTGACCG
CCCAACGACCCCCGCCCATTGACGTCAATAATGACGTATGTTCCCATAGTAACGCCAATAGGGACTTTCC
ATTGACGTCAATGGGTGGAGTATTTACGGTAAACTGCCCACTTGGCAGTACATCAAGTGTATCATATGCC
AAGTACGCCCCCTATTGACGTCAATGACGGTAAATGGCCCGCCTGGCATTATGCCCAGTACATGACCTTA
TGGGACTTTCCTACTTGGCAGTACATCTACGTATTAGTCATCGCTATTACCATGGTGATGCGGTTTTGGC
AGTACATCAATGGGCGTGGATAGCGGTTTGACTCACGGGGATTTCCAAGTCTCCACCCCATTGACGTCAA
TGGGAGTTTGTTTTGGCACCAAAATCAACGGGACTTTCCAAAATGTCGTAACAACTCCGCCCCATTGACG
CAAATGGGCGGTAGGCGTGTACGGTGGGAGGTCTATATAAGCAGAGCTCTCTGGCTAACTAGAGAACCCA
CTGCTTACTGGCTTATCGAAATTAATACGACTCACTATAGGGAGACCCAAGCTGGCTAGCGTTTAAACTT
ACCACCATGCTGCAGAACGAGCTTGCTCTTAAGTTGGCTGGACTTGATATTAACAAGACTGGAGGTTCTG
CCCGCGAGACCTTCCAGGCCTTCCGCACCGGTTCTGACCAACTGACTGAAGAGCAGATCGCAGAATTTAA
AGAGGCTTTCTCCCTATTTGACAAGGACGGGGATGGGACAATAACAACCAAGGAGCTGGGGACGGTGATG
CGGTCTCTGGGGCAGAACCCCACAGAAGCAGAGCTGCAGGACATGATCAATGAAGTAGATGCCGACGGTG
ACGGCACAATCGACTTCCCTGAGTTCCTGACAATGATGGCAAGAAAAATGAAAGACACAGACAGTGAAGA
AGAAATTAGAGAAGCGTTCCGTGTGTTTGATAAGGATGGCAATGGCTACATCAGTGCAGCAGAGCTTCGC
CACGTGATGACAAACCTTGGAGAGAAGTTAACAGATGAAGAGGTTGATGAAATGATCAGGGAAGCAGACA
TCGATGGGGATGGTCAGGTAAACTACGAAGAGTTTGTAGTGATGATGACAGCGAAGGAATTCCCTCCTCC
TCCGCCACCGCCACCACCGCCGCCGCCGCCACCACCACCTCCTCCGCCTCCTCCACCACCACCGCCACCG
CCTCCACCACCTGGCGGCAGCAGGGTCGACTCATCACGTCGTAAGTTCAATAAGACAGGTCACGCAGTCA
GAGCTATAGGTCGGCTGAGCTCACTCGAGGGCGGTTCTGACGTCGGCCGCAAGCTGATCATCGATCAGAA
CGTTTTTATCGAGGGTACGCTGCCGATGGGTGTCGTCCGCCCGCTGACTGAAGTCGAGATGGACCATTAC
CGCGAGCCGTTCCTGAATCCTGTTGACCGCGAGCCACTGTGGCGCTTCCCAAACGAGCTGCCAATCGCCG
GTGAGCCAGCGAACATCGTCGCGCTGGTCGAAGAATACATGGACTGGCTGCACCAGTCCCCTGTCCCGAA
GCTGCTGTTCTGGGGCACCCCAGGCGTTCTGATCCCACCGGCCGAAGCCGCTCGCCTGGCCAAAAGCCTG
CCTAACTGCAAGGCTGTGGACATCGGCCCGGGTCTGAATCTGCTGCAAGAAGACAACCCGGACCTGATCG
GCAGCGAGATCGCGCGCTGGCTGTCTACTCTGGAGATTGGTGGCACCGGTGGCTCTGGCGGTACCGGTGG
CTCTGGCGGTTCTATCGGTACTGGCTTTCCATTCGACCCCCATTATGTGGAAGTCCTGGGCGAGCGCATG
CACTACGTCGATGTTGGTCCGCGCGATGGCACCCCTGTGCTGTTCCTGCACGGTAACCCGACCTCCTCCT
ACGTGTGGCGCAACATCATCCCACATGTTGCACCGACCCATCGCTGCATTGCTCCAGACCTGATCGGTAT
GGGCAAATCCGACAAACCAGACCTGGGTTATTTCTTCGACGACCACGTCCGCTTCATGGATGCCTTCATC
GAAGCCCTGGGTCTGGAAGAGGTCGTCCTGGTCATTCACGACTGGGGCTCCGCTCTGGGTTTCCACTGGG
CCAAGCGCAATCCAGAGCGCGTCAAAGGTATTGCATTTATGGAGTTCATCCGCCCTATCCCGACCTGGGA
CGAATGGGGAGGTTCTATGGTGAGCAAGGGCGAGGAGCTGTTCACCGGGGTGGTGCCCATCCTGGTCGAG
CTGGACGGCGACGTAAACGGCCACAAGTTCAGCGTGTCCGGCGAGGGCGAGGGCGATGCCACCTACGGCA
AGCTGACCCTGAAGTTCATCTGCACCACCGGCAAGCTGCCCGTGCCCTGGCCCACCCTCGTGACCACCCT
GACCTACGGCGTGCAGTGCTTCAGCCGCTACCCCGACCACATGAAGCAGCACGACTTCTTCAAGTCCGCC
ATGCCCGAAGGCTACGTCCAGGAGCGCACCATCTTCTTCAAGGACGACGGCAACTACAAGACCCGCGCCG
AGGTGAAGTTCGAGGGCGACACCCTGGTGAACCGCATCGAGCTGAAGGGCATCGACTTCAAGGAGGACGG
CAACATCCTGGGGCACAAGCTGGAGTACAACTACAACAGCCACAACGTCTATATCATGGCCGACAAGCAG
AAGAACGGCATCAAGGTGAACTTCAAGATCCGCCACAACATCGAGGACGGCAGCGTGCAGCTCGCCGACC
ACTACCAGCAGAACACCCCCATCGGCGACGGCCCCGTGCTGCTGCCCGACAACCACTACCTGAGCACCCA
GTCCAAACTGAGCAAAGACCCCAACGAGAAGCGCGATCACATGGTCCTGCTGGAGTTCGTGACCGCCGCC
GGGATCACTCTCGGCATGGACGAGCTGTACAAGTAATCTAGAGGGCCCGTTTAAACCCGCTGATCAGCCT
CGACTGTGCCTTCTAGTTGCCAGCCATCTGTTGTTTGCCCCTCCCCCGTGCCTTCCTTGACCCTGGAAGG
TGCCACTCCCACTGTCCTTTCCTAATAAAATGAGGAAATTGCATCGCATTGTCTGAGTAGGTGTCATTCT
ATTCTGGGGGGTGGGGTGGGGCAGGACAGCAAGGGGGAGGATTGGGAAGACAATAGCAGGCATGCTGGGG
ATGCGGTGGGCTCTATGGCTTCTGAGGCGGAAAGAACCAGCTGGGGCTCTAGGGGGTATCCCC
[124 nt withheld, positions 3564-3687]
C
[91 nt withheld, positions 3689-3779]
AGGGTGATGGTTCACGTACCTAGAAGTTCCTATTCCGAAGTTCCTATTCTCTAGAAAGTATAGGAACTTC
CTTGGCCAAAAAGCCTGAACTCACCGCGACGTCTGTCGAGAAGTTTCTGATCGAAAAGTTCGACAGCGTC
TCCGACCTGATGCAGCTCTCGGAGGGCGAAGAATCTCGTGCTTTCAGCTTCGATGTAGGAGGGCGTGGAT
ATGTCCTGCGGGTAAATAGCTGCGCCGATGGTTTCTACAAAGATCGTTATGTTTATCGGCACTTTGCATC
GGCCGCGCTCCCGATTCCGGAAGTGCTTGACATTGGGGAATTCAGCGAGAGCCTGACCTATTGCATCTCC
CGCCGTGCACAGGGTGTCACGTTGCAAGACCTGCCTGAAACCGAACTGCCCGCTGTTCTGCAGCCGGTCG
CGGAGGCCATGGATGCGATCGCTGCGGCCGATCTTAGCCAGACGAGCGGGTTCGGCCCATTCGGACCGCA
AGGAATCGGTCAATACACTACATGGCGTGATTTCATATGCGCGATTGCTGATCCCCATGTGTATCACTGG
CAAACTGTGATGGACGACACCGTCAGTGCGTCCGTCGCGCAGGCTCTCGATGAGCTGATGCTTTGGGCCG
AGGACTGCCCCGAAGTCCGGCACCTCGTGCACGCGGATTTCGGCTCCAACAATGTCCTGACGGACAATGG
CCGCATAACAGCGGTCATTGACTGGAGCGAGGCGATGTTCGGGGATTCCCAATACGAGGTCGCCAACATC
TTCTTCTGGAGGCCGTGGTTGGCTTGTATGGAGCAGCAGACGCGCTACTTCGAGCGGAGGCATCCGGAGC
TTGCAGGATCGCCGCGGCTCCGGGCGTATATGCTCCGCATTGGTCTTGACCAACTCTATCAGAGCTTGGT
TGACGGCAATTTCGATGATGCAGCTTGGGCGCAGGGTCGATGCGACGCAATCGTCCGATCCGGAGCCGGG
ACTGTCGGGCGTACACAAATCGCCCGCAGAAGCGCGGCCGTCTGGACCGATGGCTGTGTAGAAGTACTCG
CCGATAGTGGAAACCGACGCCCCAGCACTCGTCCGAGGGCAAAGGAATAGCACGTACTACGAGATTTCGA
TTCCACCGCCGCCTTCTATGAAAGGTTGGGCTTCGGAATCGTTTTCCGGGACGCCGGCTGGATGATCCTC
CAGCGCGGGGATCTCATGCTGGAGTTCTTCGCCCACCCCAACTTGTTTATTGCAGCTTATAATGGTTACA
AATAAAGCAATAGCATCACAAATTTCACAAATAAAGCATTTTTTTCACTGCATTCTAGTTGTGGTTTGTC
CAAACTCATCAATGTATCTTATCATGTCTGTATACCGTCGACCTCTAGCTAGAGCTTGGCGTAATCATGG
TCATAGCTGTTTCCTGTGTGAAATTGTTATCCGCTCACAATTCCACACAACATACGAGCCGGAAGCATAA
AGTGTAAAGCCTGGGGTGCCTAATGAGTGAGCTAACTCACATTAATTGCGTTGCGCTCACTGCCCGCTTT
CCAGTCGGGAAACCTGTCGTGCCAGCTGCATTAATGAATCGGCCAACGCGCGGGGAGAGGCGGTTTGCGT
ATTGGGCGCTCTTCCGCTTCCTCGCTCACTGACTCGCTGCGCTCGGTCGTTCGGCTGCGGCGAGCGGTAT
CAGCTCACTCAAAGGCGGTAATACGGTTATCCACAGAATCAGGGGATAACGCAGGAAAGAACATGTGAGC
AAAAGGCCAGCAAAAGGCCAGGAACCGTAAAAAGGCCGCGTTGCTGGCGTTTTTCCATAGGCTCCGCCCC
CCCTGACGAGCATCACAAAAATCGACGCTCAAGTCAGAGGTGGCGAAACCCGACAGGACTATAAAGATAC
CAGGCGTTTCCCCCTGGAAGCTCCCTCGTGCGCTCTCCTGTTCCGACCCTGCCGCTTACCGGATACCTGT
CCGCCTTTCTCCCTTCGGGAAGCGTGGCGCTTTCTCATAGCTCACGCTGTAGGTATCTCAGTTCGGTGTA
GGTCGTTCGCTCCAAGCTGGGCTGTGTGCACGAACCCCCCGTTCAGCCCGACCGCTGCGCCTTATCCGGT
AACTATCGTCTTGAGTCCAACCCGGTAAGACACGACTTATCGCCACTGGCAGCAGCCACTGGTAACAGGA
TTAGCAGAGCGAGGTATGTAGGCGGTGCTACAGAGTTCTTGAAGTGGTGGCCTAACTACGGCTACACTAG
AAGAACAGTATTTGGTATCTGCGCTCTGCTGAAGCCAGTTACCTTCGGAAAAAGAGTTGGTAGCTCTTGA
TCCGGCAAACAAACCACCGCTGGTAGCGGTGGTTTTTTTGTTTGCAAGCAGCAGATTACGCGCAGAAAAA
AAGGATCTCAAGAAGATCCTTTGATCTTTTCTACGGGGTCTGACGCTCAGTGGAACGAAAACTCACGTTA
AGGGATTTTGGTCATGAGATTATCAAAAAGGATCTTCACCTAGATCCTTTTAAATTAAAAATGAAGTTTT
AAATCAATCTAAAGTATATATGAGTAAACTTGGTCTGACAGTTACCAATGCTTAATCAGTGAGGCACCTA
TCTCAGCGATCTGTCTATTTCGTTCATCCATAGTTGCCTGACTCCCCGTCGTGTAGATAACTACGATACG
GGAGGGCTTACCATCTGGCCCCAGTGCTGCAATGATACCGCGAGACCCACGCTCACCGGCTCCAGATTTA
TCAGCAATAAACCAGCCAGCCGGAAGGGCCGAGCGCAGAAGTGGTCCTGCAACTTTATCCGCCTCCATCC
AGTCTATTAATTGTTGCCGGGAAGCTAGAGTAAGTAGTTCGCCAGTTAATAGTTTGCGCAACGTTGTTGC
CATTGCTACAGGCATCGTGGTGTCACGCTCGTCGTTTGGTATGGCTTCATTCAGCTCCGGTTCCCAACGA
TCAAGGCGAGTTACATGATCCCCCATGTTGTGCAAAAAAGCGGTTAGCTCCTTCGGTCCTCCGATCGTTG
TCAGAAGTAAGTTGGCCGCAGTGTTATCACTCATGGTTATGGCAGCACTGCATAATTCTCTTACTGTCAT
GCCATCCGTAAGATGCTTTTCTGTGACTGGTGAGTACTCAACCAAGTCATTCTGAGAATAGTGTATGCGG
CGACCGAGTTGCTCTTGCCCGGCGTCAATACGGGATAATACCGCGCCACATAGCAGAACTTTAAAAGTGC
TCATCATTGGAAAACGTTCTTCGGGGCGAAAACTCTCAAGGATCTTACCGCTGTTGAGATCCAGTTCGAT
GTAACCCACTCGTGCACCCAACTGATCTTCAGCATCTTTTACTTTCACCAGCGTTTCTGGGTGAGCAAAA
ACAGGAAGGCAAAATGCCGCAAAAAAGGGAATAAGGGCGACACGGAAATGTTGAATACTCATACTCTTCC
TTTTTCAATATTATTGAAGCATTTATCAGGGTTATTGTCTCATGAGCGGATACATATTTGAATGTATTTA
GAAAAATAAACAAATAGGGGTTCCGCGCACATTTCCCCGAAAAGTGCCACCTGACGTC
